LOCUS       Exported 8679 bp ds-DNA circular SYN 12-MAY-2021
DEFINITION  Expresses SECFP-hATG16A1 in mammalian cells.
ACCESSION   .
VERSION     .
KEYWORDS    pMRX-IP/SECFP-hATG16A1
SOURCE      synthetic DNA construct
  ORGANISM  synthetic DNA construct
REFERENCE   1 (bases 1 to 8679)
  AUTHORS   Koyama-Honda I, Itakura E, Fujiwara TK, Mizushima N
  TITLE     Temporal analysis of recruitment of mammalian ATG proteins to the
            autophagosome formation site.
  JOURNAL   Autophagy. 2013 Oct;9(10):1491-9. doi: 10.4161/auto.25529. Epub 2013
            Jul 10.
  PUBMED    23884233
REFERENCE   2 (bases 1 to 8679)
  AUTHORS   .
  TITLE     Direct Submission
  JOURNAL   Exported May 12, 2021 from SnapGene Server 1.1.58
            http://www.snapgene.com
FEATURES             Location/Qualifiers
     source          1..8679
                     /organism="synthetic DNA construct"
                     /mol_type="other DNA"
     CDS             complement(529..1128)
                     /codon_start=1
                     /gene="pac from Streptomyces alboniger"
                     /product="puromycin N-acetyltransferase"
                     /label=PuroR
                     /note="confers resistance to puromycin"
                     /translation="MTEYKPTVRLATRDDVPRAVRTLAAAFADYPATRHTVDPDRHIER
                     VTELQELFLTRVGLDIGKVWVADDGAAVAVWTTPESVEAGAVFAEIGPRMAELSGSRLA
                     AQQQMEGLLAPHRPKEPAWFLATVGVSPDHQGKGLGSAVVLPGVEAAERAGVPAFLETS
                     APRNLPFYERLGFTVTADVEVPEGPRTWCMTRKPGA"
     primer_bind     complement(612..632)
                     /label=Puro-F
                     /note="Puromycin resistance gene, forward primer"
     primer_bind     1109..1128
                     /label=Puro-R
                     /note="Puromycin resistance gene, reverse primer. Also
                     called puro-variant-R"
     misc_feature    1140..1692
                     /label=IRES
                     /note="internal ribosome entry site (IRES) of the
                     encephalomyocarditis virus (EMCV)"
     primer_bind     complement(1302..1321)
                     /label=IRES-F
                     /note="IRES internal ribosome entry site, forward primer"
     primer_bind     1531..1548
                     /label=IRES reverse
                     /note="IRES internal ribosome entry site, reverse primer.
                     Also called pCDH-rev"
     CDS             complement(3598..4317)
                     /codon_start=1
                     /product="cyan variant of GFP"
                     /label=CFP
                     /note="mammalian codon-optimized"
                     /translation="MVSKGEELFTGVVPILVELDGDVNGHRFSVSGEGEGDATYGKLTL
                     KFICTTGKLPVPWPTLVTTLTWGVQCFSRYPDHMKQHDFFKSAMPEGYVQERTIFFKDD
                     GNYKTRAEVKFEGDTLVNRIELKGIDFKEDGNILGHKLEYNYISHNVYITADKQKNGIK
                     AHFKIRHNIEDGGVQLADHYQQNTPIGDGPVLLPDNHYLSTQSALSKDPNEKRDHMVLL
                     EFVTAAGILTLGMDELYK"
     primer_bind     complement(3643..3664)
                     /label=EGFP-C
                     /note="EGFP, forward primer"
     primer_bind     3992..4011
                     /label=EXFP-R
                     /note="For distinguishing EGFP variants, reverse primer"
     primer_bind     4251..4272
                     /label=EGFP-N
                     /note="EGFP, reverse primer"
     misc_feature    4349..4723
                     /label=pol region
                     /note="Moloney murine leukemia virus (MMLV) pol region
                     containing the splice acceptor site"
     primer_bind     complement(4395..4411)
                     /label=pBMN 5'
                     /note="MMLV sequence, for inserts in pBMN retroviral
                     vector"
     CDS             complement(4733..5149)
                     /label=gag (truncated)
                     /note="truncated Moloney murine leukemia virus (MMLV) gag
                     gene lacking the start codon"
     primer_bind     complement(4749..4765)
                     /label=pBABE 5'
                     /note="Psi packaging signal, forward primer for pBABE
                     vectors"
     primer_bind     complement(4781..4803)
                     /label=pLXSN 5'
                     /note="Murine stem cell virus, forward primer. Also called
                     MSCV"
     misc_feature    5214..5571
                     /label=MMLV Psi
                     /note="packaging signal of Moloney murine leukemia virus
                     (MMLV)"
     enhancer        5930..6309
                     /label=CMV enhancer
                     /note="human cytomegalovirus immediate early enhancer"
     primer_bind     complement(6411..6429)
                     /label=pBRforEco
                     /note="pBR322 vectors, upsteam of EcoRI site, forward
                     primer"
     promoter        6497..6601
                     /gene="bla"
                     /label=AmpR promoter
     CDS             6602..7462
                     /codon_start=1
                     /gene="bla"
                     /product="beta-lactamase"
                     /label=AmpR
                     /note="confers resistance to ampicillin, carbenicillin, and
                     related antibiotics"
                     /translation="MSIQHFRVALIPFFAAFCLPVFAHPETLVKVKDAEDQLGARVGYI
                     ELDLNSGKILESFRPEERFPMMSTFKVLLCGAVLSRVDAGQEQLGRRIHYSQNDLVEYS
                     PVTEKHLTDGMTVRELCSAAITMSDNTAANLLLTTIGGPKELTAFLHNMGDHVTRLDRW
                     EPELNEAIPNDERDTTMPVAMATTLRKLLTGELLTLASRQQLIDWMEADKVAGPLLRSA
                     LPAGWFIADKSGAGERGSRGIIAALGPDGKPSRIVVIYTTGSQATMDERNRQIAEIGAS
                     LIKHW"
     primer_bind     complement(6820..6839)
                     /label=Amp-R
                     /note="Ampicillin resistance gene, reverse primer"
     rep_origin      7626..8214
                     /direction=RIGHT
                     /label=ori
                     /note="high-copy-number ColE1/pMB1/pBR322/pUC origin of
                     replication"
     primer_bind     8115..8134
                     /label=pBR322ori-F
                     /note="pBR322 origin, forward primer"
     primer_bind     8368..8385
                     /label=L4440
                     /note="L4440 vector, forward primer"
     LTR             8515..305
                     /note="long terminal repeat from Moloney murine leukemia
                     virus"
ORIGIN
        1 cttttattga gctcggggag cagaagcgcg cgaacagaag cgagaagcga actgattggt
       61 tagttcaaat aaggcacagg gtcatttcag gtccttgggg caccctggaa acatctgatg
      121 gttctctaga aactgctgag ggctggaccg catctgggga ccatctgttc ttggccctga
      181 gccggggcag gaactgctta ccacagatat cctgtttggc ccatattcag ctgttccatc
      241 tgttcttggc cctgagccgg ggcaggaact gcttaccaca gatatcctgt ttggcccata
      301 ttcagctgtt ccatctgttc ctgaccttga tctgaacttc tctattctca gttatgtatt
      361 tttccatgcc ttgcaaaatg gcgttactta agctagcttg ccaaacctac aggtggggtc
      421 tttcattccc ccctttttct ggagactaaa taaaatcttt tattttatcg tcgagccatg
      481 gggtcgtgcg ctcctttcgg tcgggcgctg cgggtcgtgg ggcgggcgtc aggcaccggg
      541 cttgcgggtc atgcaccagg tgcgcggtcc ttcgggcacc tcgacgtcgg cggtgacggt
      601 gaagccgagc cgctcgtaga aggggaggtt gcggggcgcg gaggtctcca ggaaggcggg
      661 caccccggcg cgctcggccg cctccactcc ggggagcacg acggcgctgc ccagaccctt
      721 gccctggtgg tcgggcgaga cgccgacggt ggccaggaac cacgcgggct ccttgggccg
      781 gtgcggcgcc aggaggcctt ccatctgttg ctgcgcggcc agccgggaac cgctcaactc
      841 ggccatgcgc gggccgatct cggcgaacac cgcccccgct tcgacgctct ccggcgtggt
      901 ccagaccgcc accgcggcgc cgtcgtccgc gacccacacc ttgccgatgt cgagcccgac
      961 gcgcgtgagg aagagttctt gcagctcggt gacccgctcg atgtggcggt ccgggtcgac
     1021 ggtgtggcgc gtggcggggt agtcggcgaa cgcggcggcg agggtgcgta cggcccgggg
     1081 gacgtcgtcg cgggtggcga ggcgcaccgt gggcttgtac tcggtcatgg ttgtggccat
     1141 attatcatcg tgtttttcaa aggaaaacca cgtccccgtg gttcgggggg cctagacgtt
     1201 tttttaacct cgactaaaca catgtaaagc atgtgcaccg aggccccaga tcagatccca
     1261 tacaatgggg taccttctgg gcatccttca gccccttgtt gaatacgctt gaggagagcc
     1321 atttgactct ttccacaact atccaactca caacgtggca ctggggttgt gccgcctttg
     1381 caggtgtatc ttatacacgt ggcttttggc cgcagaggca cctgtcgcca ggtggggggt
     1441 tccgctgcct gcaaagggtc gctacagacg ttgtttgtct tcaagaagct tccagaggaa
     1501 ctgcttcctt cacgacattc aacagacctt gcattccttt ggcgagaggg gaaagacccc
     1561 taggaatgct cgtcaagaag acagggccag gtttccgggc cctcacattg ccaaaagacg
     1621 gcaatatggt ggaaaataac atatagacaa acgcacaccg gccttattcc aagcggcttc
     1681 ggccagtaac gttagggggg ggggcggaat ttacgtagcg gccgctcgag ggatcccggg
     1741 cccgcggtac cgtcgactgc agaattctca gtactgtgcc cacagcacag ctttgcatcc
     1801 tttgtccaca ctgacaacgt gcgagccaga gggcgaccac gccaccgcat tgatggatga
     1861 gctgtgctgc tttgaaagaa ccttttccac tttccctgtg agcacactcc agatatacag
     1921 agagccctca gcagagcctg ccgccacgta actgccatca gggctgaaga caactctggt
     1981 ccagtcagag ccgcacttga acccaggtgc actgaatgtc tgcttgatag catttgttcg
     2041 gagatcaata acttttagca agtcatcacg ggagcagctc aggagctcag tcctttctgg
     2101 gtttaagtcc agggcagtaa tctttcccaa cagctccatc tctcgaacta tgctctctga
     2161 gcgaatgtcc cagaaacgaa ttttcttgtc aaaatgtcca ctcattacac attgctctgt
     2221 gcagacaata tcattgcaac tggatcctgc aaacactgtc tttatgcaga ctttgctgcg
     2281 tagatcccag agtttgagag tccggtcgtg acttcctgag acaatccgcg cattgtccag
     2341 caggaactta gcagacagca ctttcccact gtgtcccgtg agtgtgtgcc gtaatcgata
     2401 atcatccaca gtccagattc ggcttgcaaa atcatttgaa gctgctaaga ggtaagatcc
     2461 agcactatca aattcaatgc ttgtaattcc tgcattactg ccagataggg aacccttgaa
     2521 ctcacatttt tctccaaata cttcccaaag cttaaccctg cggtccatgc ctccagtggc
     2581 cagtaaccgg gaacctggac tgaactgcac agcgttgact tccccatcat gtgcatcgaa
     2641 gacacacaag gcagtagctg gtaccctcac ttctttacca gaaccaggat gagtatccac
     2701 attgtcctgg gggactggga aggaagagac agagcgtctc gtggctgctc tgctgatggc
     2761 tcgcacagga gaggtctctt ctgtgtgatc agaagtttca tccacaatga cctcaatgtc
     2821 atcatcctgt tcgactggta gaggttcctt tgctgcttct gcaagctctt tctgcagccg
     2881 ggcttgccgc ctcctggagt ctttttcatt ctctgcatta agccgattgg cttcctgggc
     2941 tttctcagcc atccatctgg tgaccagctc ctggttctct tccgtagttt tcctcagttt
     3001 tccctccaag gcagtaaaag tgatctgcag ggcatcatat tcatccttca gggtctggtt
     3061 ggctctttca aggtcacaaa gcttagtgcg caggtctagg cactccgtct ccaggtcaga
     3121 gatagtctgc aaacattctg caatttttgc ttcattcatc tgcatctccc tgtccttccg
     3181 ctgcatttgg ttattcaggt caatcaccag ttgagctaac tccccacgtt tcttgtgtaa
     3241 ttcagtcagt tcctcttggt gcttaatcct cagttgggcc atttcttgta gctgattgtc
     3301 attccatgtg ccatcatgtc cgggacttat ctcgtgcctg tttggtacgt catgcttttc
     3361 agcctgtagt ttctgggcca acactgaatg aagatctgac ttttccagca atttgttata
     3421 ctgcaggatg atctcctcga acgcctgtct ctgcagccgg tcccggcgcc tcagttgctc
     3481 cgagatgtgg cgcttccagc gggggaagtc ggcggcgcgg aggcccgacg acatcgaatt
     3541 caattcatcg atagatccgc cgccacccga cccaccaccg cccgagccac cgccaccctt
     3601 gtacagctcg tccatgccga gagtcaagat cccggcggcg gtcacgaact ccagcaggac
     3661 catgtgatcg cgcttctcgt tggggtcttt gctcagggcg gactgggtgc tcaggtagtg
     3721 gttgtcgggc agcagcacgg ggccgtcgcc gatgggggtg ttctgctggt agtggtcggc
     3781 gagctgcacg ccgccgtcct cgatgttgtg gcggatcttg aagtgggcct tgatgccgtt
     3841 cttctgcttg tcggcggtga tatagacgtt gtggctgatg tagttgtact ccagcttgtg
     3901 ccccaggatg ttgccgtcct ccttgaagtc gatgcccttc agctcgatgc ggttcaccag
     3961 ggtgtcgccc tcgaacttca cctcggcgcg ggtcttgtag ttgccgtcgt ccttgaagaa
     4021 gatggtacgc tcctggacgt agccttcggg catggcggac ttgaagaagt cgtgctgctt
     4081 catgtggtcg gggtagcggc tgaagcactg cacgccccag gtcagggtgg tcacgagggt
     4141 gggccagggc acgggcagct tgccggtggt gcagatgaac ttcagggtca gcttgccgta
     4201 ggtggcatcg ccctcgccct cgccggacac gctgaacctg tggccgttta cgtcgccgtc
     4261 cagctcgacc aggatgggca ccaccccggt gaacagctcc tcgcccttgc tcaccatggc
     4321 agatccttaa ttaactagct agatccggca gtctagagga tggtccaccc ccggggtcgg
     4381 cagccttcac gtgggcggcg tgtatccaag ctgcgatgcc gtctactttg agggcggtgg
     4441 gggtggtcag caggactgtg taaggtcctt tccagcgagg ttctaggttc ttagtctggt
     4501 gtcggcggac ccacactgtg tcgccgactc ggtaagggtg aggtaccacc ggtcggtcca
     4561 gttgttcttg gtaggctgcc gccagaggtc tccagacttc gtgctggact aagtagagag
     4621 cctgtaagtg agcttggaga gaggggctgt tagtaactct tgtcatgtca gggtcaggga
     4681 agtttacaag gggcgggggt gccccatata agatctcata tggccatatg ggggcgccta
     4741 gagaaggagt gagggctgga taaagggagg atcgaggcgg ggtcgaacga ggaggttcaa
     4801 gggggagaga cggggcggat ggaggaagag gaggcggagg cttagggtgt acaaagggct
     4861 tgacccaggg aggggggtca aaagccaagg cttcccaggt cacgatgtag gggacctggt
     4921 ctgggtgtcc atgcgggcca ggtgaaaaga ccttgatctt aacctgggtg atgaggtctc
     4981 ggttaaaggt gccgtctcgc ggccatccga cgttaaaggt tggccattct gcagagcaga
     5041 aggtaaccca acgtctcttc ttgacatcta ccgactggtt gtgagcgatc cgctcgacat
     5101 ctttccagtg acctaaggtc aaacttaagg gagtggtaac agtctggccc gggcccatat
     5161 tttcagacaa atacagaaac acagtcagac agagacaaca cagaacgatg ctgcagcaga
     5221 caagacgcgc ggcgcggctt cggtcccaaa ccgaaagcaa aaattcagac ggaggcggga
     5281 actgttttag gttctcgtct cctaccagaa ccacatatcc ctcctctaag gggggtgcac
     5341 caaagagtcc aaaacgatcg ggatttttgg actcaggtcg ggccacaaaa acggcccccg
     5401 aagtccctgg gacgtctccc agggttgcgg ccgggtgttc cgaactcgtc agttccacca
     5461 cgggtccgcc agatacagag ctagttagct aactagtacc gacgcaggcg cataaaatca
     5521 gtcatagaca ctagacaatc ggacagacac agataagttg ctggccagct tacctcccgg
     5581 tggtgggtcg gtggtccctg ggcaggggtc tcccgatccc ggacgagccc ccaaatgaaa
     5641 gacccccgct gacgggtagt caatcactca gaggagaccc tcccaaggaa cagcgagacc
     5701 acaagtcgga tgcaactgca agagggttta ttggatacac gggtacccgg gcgactcagt
     5761 caatcggagg actggcgcgc cgagtgaggg gttgtgggct cttttattga gctcggggag
     5821 cagaagcgcg cgaacagaag cgagaagcga actgattggt tagttcaaat aaggcacagg
     5881 gtcatttcag gtccttgggg caccctggaa acatctgatg gttctctagc atggtaatag
     5941 cgatgactaa tacgtagatg tactgccaag taggaaagtc ccataaggtc atgtactggg
     6001 cataatgcca ggcgggccat ttaccgtcat tgacgtcaat agggggcgta cttggcatat
     6061 gatacacttg atgtactgcc aagtgggcag tttaccgtaa atactccacc cattgacgtc
     6121 aatggaaagt ccctattggc gttactatgg gaacatacgt cattattgac gtcaatgggc
     6181 gggggtcgtt gggcggtcag ccaggcgggc catttaccgt aagttatgta acgcggaact
     6241 ccatatatgg gctatgaact aatgaccccg taattgatta ctattaataa ctagtcaata
     6301 atcaatgtca acatggcggt aatgttggac atgagccaat ataaatgtac atattatgat
     6361 atggatacaa cgtatgcaat gggccaagct cctcgagtga agacgaaagg gcctcgtgat
     6421 acgcctattt ttataggtta atgtcatgat aataatggtt tcttagacgt caggtggcac
     6481 ttttcgggga aatgtgcgcg gaacccctat ttgtttattt ttctaaatac attcaaatat
     6541 gtatccgctc atgagacaat aaccctgata aatgcttcaa taatattgaa aaaggaagag
     6601 tatgagtatt caacatttcc gtgtcgccct tattcccttt tttgcggcat tttgccttcc
     6661 tgtttttgct cacccagaaa cgctggtgaa agtaaaagat gctgaagatc agttgggtgc
     6721 acgagtgggt tacatcgaac tggatctcaa cagcggtaag atccttgaga gttttcgccc
     6781 cgaagaacgt tttccaatga tgagcacttt taaagttctg ctatgtggcg cggtattatc
     6841 ccgtgttgac gccgggcaag agcaactcgg tcgccgcata cactattctc agaatgactt
     6901 ggttgagtac tcaccagtca cagaaaagca tcttacggat ggcatgacag taagagaatt
     6961 atgcagtgct gccataacca tgagtgataa cactgcggcc aacttacttc tgacaacgat
     7021 cggaggaccg aaggagctaa ccgctttttt gcacaacatg ggggatcatg taactcgcct
     7081 tgatcgttgg gaaccggagc tgaatgaagc cataccaaac gacgagcgtg acaccacgat
     7141 gcctgtagca atggcaacaa cgttgcgcaa actattaact ggcgaactac ttactctagc
     7201 ttcccggcaa caattaatag actggatgga ggcggataaa gttgcaggac cacttctgcg
     7261 ctcggccctt ccggctggct ggtttattgc tgataaatct ggagccggtg agcgtgggtc
     7321 tcgcggtatc attgcagcac tggggccaga tggtaagccc tcccgtatcg tagttatcta
     7381 cacgacgggg agtcaggcaa ctatggatga acgaaataga cagatcgctg agataggtgc
     7441 ctcactgatt aagcattggt aactgtcaga ccaagtttac tcatatatac tttagattga
     7501 tttgcggccg gccgcaaaag gatctaggtg aagatccttt ttgataatct catgaccaaa
     7561 atcccttaac gtgagttttc gttccactga gcgtcagacc ccgtagaaaa gatcaaagga
     7621 tcttcttgag atcctttttt tctgcgcgta atctgctgct tgcaaacaaa aaaaccaccg
     7681 ctaccagcgg tggtttgttt gccggatcaa gagctaccaa ctctttttcc gaaggtaact
     7741 ggcttcagca gagcgcagat accaaatact gttcttctag tgtagccgta gttaggccac
     7801 cacttcaaga actctgtagc accgcctaca tacctcgctc tgctaatcct gttaccagtg
     7861 gctgctgcca gtggcgataa gtcgtgtctt accgggttgg actcaagacg atagttaccg
     7921 gataaggcgc agcggtcggg ctgaacgggg ggttcgtgca cacagcccag cttggagcga
     7981 acgacctaca ccgaactgag atacctacag cgtgagctat gagaaagcgc cacgcttccc
     8041 gaagggagaa aggcggacag gtatccggta agcggcaggg tcggaacagg agagcgcacg
     8101 agggagcttc cagggggaaa cgcctggtat ctttatagtc ctgtcgggtt tcgccacctc
     8161 tgacttgagc gtcgattttt gtgatgctcg tcaggggggc ggagcctatg gaaaaacgcc
     8221 agcaacgcgg cctttttacg gttcctggcc ttttgctggc cttttgctca catgttcttt
     8281 cctgcgttat cccctgattc tgtggataac cgtattaccg cctttgagtg agctgatacc
     8341 gctcgccgca gccgaacgac cgagcgcagc gagtcagtga gcgaggaagc ggaagagcgc
     8401 ccaatacgca aaccgcctct ccccgcgcgt tggccgattc attaatgcaa ctatggccat
     8461 ttaatgtaaa tacttaagaa aaaaaaccaa attaattttg atacatgctg catgtgaaag
     8521 acccccgctg acgggtagtc aatcactcag aggagaccct cccaaggaac agcgagacca
     8581 caagtcggat gcaactgcaa gagggtttat tggatacacg ggtacccggg cgactcagtc
     8641 aatcggagga ctggcgcccc gagtgagggg ttgtgggct
//
