[The description below was written by a language model from this plasmid's Addgene catalogue record and the feature table of its GenBank file.]
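Description:
pMRX-IP/SECFP-hATG16A1 is a Moloney murine leukemia virus-based retroviral expression vector, built on the pMRX-IP backbone (a pMX derivative), for expressing human ATG16L1 fused at its N terminus to the cyan fluorescent protein SECFP in mammalian cells. In bacteria the 8.7 kb plasmid is maintained through a high-copy ColE1/pUC-type origin and a beta-lactamase gene conferring ampicillin resistance.

The viral cassette lies on the complementary strand of the annotated map. It begins with a CMV enhancer in the position of the 5′ LTR, which suggests a hybrid CMV/LTR promoter driving genomic RNA production in packaging cells, although no 5′ LTR is annotated as such. This is followed by the MMLV Psi packaging signal, a truncated gag fragment lacking its start codon (which extends the packaging signal) and a pol segment carrying the splice acceptor. Next comes the CFP coding sequence; the unannotated stretch between it and the IRES corresponds in position and size to the roughly 1.8 kb ATG16L1 insert, which was cloned into an EcoRI site. An EMCV IRES then allows translation of puromycin N-acetyltransferase from the same transcript, so puromycin-resistant cells should also express the fusion protein. An MMLV LTR closes the provirus.

Because gag, pol and env are absent or incomplete, the vector must be packaged in cells supplying these functions in trans. The resulting virus can be used to generate stable, puromycin-selected lines. The associated work examined the timing of ATG protein recruitment to the autophagosome formation site, consistent with use of this construct for live-cell, multicolour fluorescence imaging of ATG16L1 localisation during autophagy.
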