Addgene plasmid #58994: pMRX-IP/SECFP-hATG16A1
Purpose: Expresses SECFP-hATG16A1 in mammalian cells
Depositing lab: Noboru Mizushima. Depositing organization: The University of Tokyo. Publication: Temporal analysis of recruitment of mammalian ATG proteins to the autophagosome formation site. Koyama-Honda I, Itakura E, Fujiwara TK, Mizushima N. Autophagy. 2013 Oct;9(10):1491-9. doi: 10.4161/auto.25529. Epub 2013 Jul 10. PubMed 23884233.
Backbone
  Vector backbone: pMRXIP GFP-Ci2
  Backbone manufacturer: Dr.Shoji Yamaoka of Tokyo Medical and Dental University
  Backbone size w/o insert (bp): 6600
  Vector type: Retroviral
  Selectable markers: Puromycin
Growth in bacteria
  Bacterial resistance: Ampicillin, 100 μg/mL
  Growth temperature: 37°C
  Growth strain: Stbl3
  Copy number: High Copy
Gene/Insert
  Gene/Insert name: Homo sapiens autophagy related 16-like 1 (S. cerevisiae) (alt name: ATG16L1)
  Species: H. sapiens (human)
  Insert size (bp): 1765
  GenBank ID: NM_017974
  Entrez Gene: ATG16L1 (a.k.a. APG16L, ATG16A, ATG16L, IBD10, WDR30)
  Tag / fusion protein: SECFP (N terminal on insert)
  Cloning method: Restriction Enzyme; 5′ cloning site EcoRI (not destroyed); 3′ cloning site EcoRI (not destroyed)
  Sequencing primers: 5′ CGACCACTACCAGCAGAACA; 3′ AAAAGACGGCAATATGGTGG
Resource information
  A portion of this plasmid was derived from a plasmid made by: It has the pMX backbone
Terms and licenses: Academic/Nonprofit Terms; Industry Terms: Not Available to Industry
How to cite: pMRX-IP/SECFP-hATG16A1 was a gift from Noboru Mizushima (Addgene plasmid # 58994 ; http://n2t.net/addgene:58994 ; RRID:Addgene_58994)
