>Addgene plasmid #58994 | pMRX-IP/SECFP-hATG16A1 | depositor partial sequence | sequence record 91473 | pMRX-IP/SECFP-hATG16A1 sequence 1767 bps
ATGTCGTCGGGCCTCCGCGCCGCCGACTTCCCCCGCTGGAAGCGCCACATCTCGGAGCAACTGAGGCGCC
GGGACCGGCTGCAGAGACAGGCGTTCGAGGAGATCATCCTGCAGTATAACAAATTGCTGGAAAAGTCAGA
TCTTCATTCAGTGTTGGCCCAGAAACTACAGGCTGAAAAGCATGACGTACCAAACAGGCACGAGATAAGT
CCCGGACATGATGGCACATGGAATGACAATCAGCTACAAGAAATGGCCCAACTGAGGATTAAGCACCAAG
AGGAACTGACTGAATTACACAAGAAACGTGGGGAGTTAGCTCAACTGGTGATTGACCTGAATAACCAAAT
GCAGCGGAAGGACAGGGAGATGCAGATGAATGAAGCAAAAATTGCAGAATGTTTGCAGACTATCTCTGAC
CTGGAGACGGAGTGCCTAGACCTGCGCACTAAGCTTTGTGACCTTGAAAGAGCCAACCAGACCCTGAAGG
ATGAATATGATGCCCTGCAGATCACTTTTACTGCCTTGGAGGGAAAACTGAGGAAAACTACGGAAGAGAA
CCAGGAGCTGGTCACCAGATGGATGGCTGAGAAAGCCCAGGAAGCCAATCGGCTTAATGCAGAGAATGAA
AAAGACTCCAGGAGGCGGCAAGCCCGGCTGCAGAAAGAGCTTGCAGAAGCAGCAAAGGAACCTCTACCAG
TCGAACAGGATGATGACATTGAGGTCATTGTGGATGAAACTTCTGATCACACAGAAGAGACCTCTCCTGT
GCGAGCCATCAGCAGAGCAGCCACGAGACGCTCTGTCTCTTCCTTCCCAGTCCCCCAGGACAATGTGGAT
ACTCATCCTGGTTCTGGTAAAGAAGTGAGGGTACCAGCTACTGCCTTGTGTGTCTTCGATGCACATGATG
GGGAAGTCAACGCTGTGCAGTTCAGTCCAGGTTCCCGGTTACTGGCCACTGGAGGCATGGACCGCAGGGT
TAAGCTTTGGGAAGTATTTGGAGAAAAATGTGAGTTCAAGGGTTCCCTATCTGGCAGTAATGCAGGAATT
ACAAGCATTGAATTTGATAGTGCTGGATCTTACCTCTTAGCAGCTTCAAATGATTTTGCAAGCCGAATCT
GGACTGTGGATGATTATCGATTACGGCACACACTCACGGGACACAGTGGGAAAGTGCTGTCTGCTAAGTT
CCTGCTGGACAATGCGCGGATTGTCTCAGGAAGTCACGACCGGACTCTCAAACTCTGGGATCTACGCAGC
AAAGTCTGCATAAAGACAGTGTTTGCAGGATCCAGTTGCAATGATATTGTCTGCACAGAGCAATGTGTAA
TGAGTGGACATTTTGACAAGAAAATTCGTTTCTGGGACATTCGCTCAGAGAGCATAGTTCGAGAGATGGA
GCTGTTGGGAAAGATTACTGCCCTGGACTTAAACCCAGAAAGGACTGAGCTCCTGAGCTGCTCCCGTGAT
GACTTGCTAAAAGTTATTGATCTCCGAACAAATGCTATCAAGCAGACATTCAGTGCACCTGGGTTCAAGT
GCGGCTCTGACTGGACCAGAGTTGTCTTCAGCCCTGATGGCAGTTACGTGGCGGCAGGCTCTGCTGAGGG
CTCTCTGTATATCTGGAGTGTGCTCACAGGGAAAGTGGAAAAGGTTCTTTCAAAGCAGCACAGCTCATCC
ATCAATGCGGTGGCGTGGTCGCCCTCTGGCTCGCACGTTGTCAGTGTGGACAAAGGATGCAAAGCTGTGC
TGTGGGCACAGTACTGA
