>Addgene plasmid #58994 | pMRX-IP/SECFP-hATG16A1 | addgene partial sequence | sequence record 120810 | pCDH-rev 5'-GCATTCCTTTGGCGAGAG-3'
CCAGGTTTCCGGGCCCTCACATTGCCAAAAGACGGCAATATGGTGGAAAATAACATATAGACAAACGCAC
ACCGGCCTTATTCCAAGCGGCTTCGGCCAGTAACGTTAGGGGGGGGGGCGGAATTTACGTAGCGGCCGCT
CGAGGGATCCCGGGCCCGCGGTACCGTCGACTGCAGAATTCTCAGTACTGTGCCCACAGCACAGCTTTGC
ATCCTTTGTCCACACTGACAACGTGCGAGCCAGAGGGCGACCACGCCACCGCATTGATGGATGAGCTGTG
CTGCTTTGAAAGAACCTTTTCCACTTTCCCTGTGAGCACACTCCAGATATACAGAGAGCCCTCAGCAGAG
CCTGCCGCCACGTAACTGCCATCAGGGCTGAAGACAACTCTGGTCCAGTCAGAGCCGCACTTGAACCCAG
GTGCACTGAATGTCTGCTTGATAGCATTTGTTCGGAGATCAATAACTTTTAGCAAGTCATCACGGGAGCA
GCTCAGGAGCTCAGTCCTTTCTGGGTTTAAGTCCAGGGCAGTAATCTTTCCCAACAGCTCCATCTCTCGA
ACTATGCTCTCTGAGCGAATGTCCCAGAAACGAATTTTCTTGTCAAAATGTCCACTCATTACACATTGCT
CTGTGCAGACAATATCATTGCAACTGGATCCTGCAAACACTGTCTTTATGCAGACTTTGCTGCGTAGATC
CCAGAGTTTGAGAGTCCGGTCGTGACTTCCTGAGACAATCCGCGCATTGTCCAGCAGGAACTTAGCAGAC
AGCACTTTCCCACTGTGTCCCGTGAGTGTGTGCCGTAATCGATAATCATCCACAGTCCAGATTCGGCTTG
CAAAATCATTTGAAGCTGCTAAGAGGTAAGATCCAGCACTATCAAATTCAATGCTTGTAATTCCTGCATT
