>Addgene plasmid #58994 | pMRX-IP/SECFP-hATG16A1 | addgene partial sequence | sequence record 120812 | EXFP-internal-F 5'-ACGACGGCAACTACAAGACC-3'
CCGCATCGAGCTGAAGGGCATCGACTTCAAGGAGGACGGCAACATCCTGGGGCACAAGCTGGAGTACAAC
TACATCAGCCACAACGTCTATATCACCGCCGACAAGCAGAAGAACGGCATCAAGGCCCACTTCAAGATCC
GCCACAACATCGAGGACGGCGGCGTGCAGCTCGCCGACCACTACCAGCAGAACACCCCCATCGGCGACGG
CCCCGTGCTGCTGCCCGACAACCACTACCTGAGCACCCAGTCCGCCCTGAGCAAAGACCCCAACGAGAAG
CGCGATCACATGGTCCTGCTGGAGTTCGTGACCGCCGCCGGGATCTTGACTCTCGGCATGGACGAGCTGT
ACAAGGGTGGCGGTGGCTCGGGCGGTGGTGGGTCGGGTGGCGGCGGATCTATCGATGAATTGAATTCGAT
GTCGTCGGGCCTCCGCGCCGCCGACTTCCCCCGCTGGAAGCGCCACATCTCGGAGCAACTGAGGCGCCGG
GACCGGCTGCAGAGACAGGCGTTCGAGGAGATCATCCTGCAGTATAACAAATTGCTGGAAAAGTCAGATC
TTCATTCAGTGTTGGCCCAGAAACTACAGGCTGAAAAGCATGACGTACCAAACAGGCACGAGATAAGTCC
CGGACATGATGGCACATGGAATGACAATCAGCTACAAGAAATGGCCCAACTGAGGATTAAGCACCAAGAG
GAACTGACTGAATTACACAAGAAACGTGGGGAGTTAGCTCAACTGGTGATTGACCTGAATAACCAAATGC
AGCGGAAGGACAGGGAGATGCAGATGAATGAAGCAAAAATTGCAGAATGTTTGCAGACTATCTCTG
